Addgene plasmid #240139: pUHD 10-3-human CDK11 p110B D543→N mut. cat.-FLAG
Purpose: Express CDK11 p110B D543N mutant
Depositing lab: Vincent Kidd & Jill Lahti & Martine Roussel. Depositing organization: St. Jude Children's Research Hospital. Publication: Characterization of cyclin L1 and L2 interactions with CDK11 and splicing factors: influence of cyclin L isoforms on splice site selection. Loyer P, Trembley JH, Grenet JA, Busson A, Corlu A, Zhao W, Kocak M, Kidd VJ, Lahti JM. J Biol Chem. 2008 Mar 21;283(12):7721-32. doi: 10.1074/jbc.M708188200. Epub 2008 Jan 23. PubMed 18216018.
Backbone
  Vector backbone: pUHD10-3
  Backbone size w/o insert (bp): 3146
  Vector type: Mammalian Expression
Growth in bacteria
  Bacterial resistance: Ampicillin, 100 μg/mL
  Growth temperature: 37°C
  Growth strain: DH5alpha
  Copy number: Unknown
Gene/Insert
  Gene/Insert name: CDK11 p110
  Species: H. sapiens (human)
  Insert size (bp): 2328
  Mutation: D543N
  GenBank ID: AF067520
  Entrez Gene: CDK11A (a.k.a. CDC2L2, CDC2L3, CDK11-p110, CDK11-p46, CDK11-p58, PITSLRE, p58GTA)
  Promoter: TRE, CMV
  Tag / fusion protein: FLAG (C terminal on insert)
  Cloning method: Restriction Enzyme; 5′ cloning site EcoRI (not destroyed); 3′ cloning site XbaI (not destroyed)
  Sequencing primers: 5′ min.CMV forw; 3′ SV40pA forw
Terms and licenses: Academic/Nonprofit Terms; Industry Terms: Not Available to Industry
Depositor comments: Plasmid developed at St Jude Children's Research Hospital by the late Drs Vincent Kidd and Jill Lahti. Dr Roussel is responsible for the distribution of the plasmids.
How to cite: pUHD 10-3-human CDK11 p110B D543→N mut. cat.-FLAG was a gift from Vincent Kidd & Jill Lahti & Martine Roussel (Addgene plasmid # 240139 ; http://n2t.net/addgene:240139 ; RRID:Addgene_240139)
