[The description below was written by a language model from this plasmid's Addgene catalogue record and pLannotate feature annotations shown in this document.]
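Description:
pUHD 10-3-human CDK11 p110B D543→N mut. cat.-FLAG is a tetracycline-regulated mammalian expression plasmid built on the pUHD10-3 backbone. It is propagated in E. coli through a high-copy ColE1/pUC-type origin and selected with ampicillin via the β-lactamase gene and its native promoter. The annotated map shows no mammalian selection marker. Short fragments matching a streptomycin phosphotransferase, chloramphenicol acetyltransferase with its promoter, lacI and SV40 large T antigen lie between the polyadenylation region and the origin. These appear to be non-functional backbone remnants rather than working cassettes.

The expression unit consists of a tetracycline response element with seven tetO operator copies placed upstream of a minimal CMV promoter. Transcription therefore depends on a tetracycline-controlled transactivator supplied in trans, for example from a Tet-Off or Tet-On cell line or a co-transfected plasmid, and is modulated by tetracycline or doxycycline. Downstream, cloned between EcoRI and XbaI sites, is the 2,328 bp human CDK11 p110 open reading frame, annotated as CDK11A, also known as PITSLRE or CDC2L2. It carries a D543N substitution, and the "mut. cat." in the construct name implies this is a catalytic-site mutation, presumably intended to impair kinase activity. A C-terminal FLAG epitope allows detection and immunoprecipitation, and an SV40 poly(A) signal follows the insert, although it is annotated on the opposite strand.

The stated purpose is expression of the CDK11 p110B D543N mutant. The associated publication examines how CDK11 interacts with cyclin L1 and L2 and with splicing factors, and how this affects splice site selection. In that context the mutant would plausibly serve as a comparison to wild-type kinase.
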