Features (pLannotate 1.2.2; 14 found; start..end, strand, type, name):
    171..1031    -  CDS            AmpR: β-lactamase; bla; confers resistance to ampicillin, carbenicillin, and related antibiotics
   1032..1136    -  promoter       AmpR promoter: bla
   1250..1520    +  protein_bind   tetracycline response element: contains seven copies of the tetracycline operator tetO tetracycline repressor TetR
   1531..1548    +  misc_feature   MCS (fragment): pUC18/19 multiple cloning site
   1553..1591    +  promoter       minimal CMV promoter: human cytomegalovirus (CMV) immediate early promoter
   1742..4069    +  CDS            CDK11A: CD11A_HUMAN - Also known as CDC2L2, CDC2L3, PITSLREB. Experimental evidence at protein level: Swiss-Prot protein existence level 1. Appears to play multiple roles in cell cycle progression, cytokinesis and apoptosis. The p110 isoforms have been suggested to be involved in pre-mRNA splicing, potentially by phosphorylating the splicing protein SFRS7. The p58 isoform may act as a negative regulator of normal cell cycle progression. From Homo sapiens (Human).
   4079..4099    +  CDS            FLAG (fragment): FLAG® epitope tag, followed by an enterokinase cleavage site
   4108..4242    -  polyA_signal   SV40 poly(A) signal: SV40 polyadenylation signal
   4265..4348    -  CDS            large T antigen (fragment): large T antigen from SV40 (simian virus 40)
   4342..4572    -  CDS            str (fragment): STR_KLEPN - Protein inferred from homology: Swiss-Prot protein existence level 3. The aminoglycoside phosphotransferases achieve inactivation of their antibiotic substrates by phosphorylation. From Klebsiella pneumoniae.
   4583..4611    +  promoter       cat promoter (fragment): promoter of the E. coli cat gene encoding chloramphenicol acetyltransferase
   4612..4728    +  CDS            CmR (fragment): chloramphenicol acetyltransferase; cat; confers resistance to chloramphenicol
   4723..4779    -  CDS            lacI (fragment): lac repressor; lacI; The lac repressor binds to the lac operator to inhibit transcription in E. coli. This inhibition can be relieved by adding lactose or isopropyl-β-D-thiogalactopyranoside (IPTG).
   4962..5550    -  rep_origin     ori: high-copy-number ColE1/pMB1/pBR322/pUC origin of replication
>Addgene plasmid #240139 | pUHD 10-3-human CDK11 p110B D543→N mut. cat.-FLAG | addgene full sequence | sequence record 477229 | Addgene NGS Result
GAAGATCCTTTGATCTTTTCTACGGGGTCTGACGCTCAGTGGAACGAAAACTCACGTTAAGGGATTTTGG
TCATGAGATTATCAAAAAGGATCTTCACCTAGATCCTTTTAAATTAAAAATGAAGTTTTAAATCAATCTA
AAGTATATATGAGTAAACTTGGTCTGACAGTTACCAATGCTTAATCAGTGAGGCACCTATCTCAGCGATC
TGTCTATTTCGTTCATCCATAGTTGCCTGACTCCCCGTCGTGTAGATAACTACGATACGGGAGGGCTTAC
CATCTGGCCCCAGTGCTGCAATGATACCGCGAGACCCACGCTCACCGGCTCCAGATTTATCAGCAATAAA
CCAGCCAGCCGGAAGGGCCGAGCGCAGAAGTGGTCCTGCAACTTTATCCGCCTCCATCCAGTCTATTAAT
TGTTGCCGGGAAGCTAGAGTAAGTAGTTCGCCAGTTAATAGTTTGCGCAACGTTGTTGCCATTGCTACAG
GCATCGTGGTGTCACGCTCGTCGTTTGGTATGGCTTCATTCAGCTCCGGTTCCCAACGATCAAGGCGAGT
TACATGATCCCCCATGTTGTGCAAAAAAGCGGTTAGCTCCTTCGGTCCTCCGATCGTTGTCAGAAGTAAG
TTGGCCGCAGTGTTATCACTCATGGTTATGGCAGCACTGCATAATTCTCTTACTGTCATGCCATCCGTAA
GATGCTTTTCTGTGACTGGTGAGTACTCAACCAAGTCATTCTGAGAATAGTGTATGCGGCGACCGAGTTG
CTCTTGCCCGGCGTCAACACGGGATAATACCGCGCCACATAGCAGAACTTTAAAAGTGCTCATCATTGGA
AAACGTTCTTCGGGGCGAAAACTCTCAAGGATCTTACCGCTGTTGAGATCCAGTTCGATGTAACCCACTC
GTGCACCCAACTGATCTTCAGCATCTTTTACTTTCACCAGCGTTTCTGGGTGAGCAAAAACAGGAAGGCA
AAATGCCGCAAAAAAGGGAATAAGGGCGACACGGAAATGTTGAATACTCATACTCTTCCTTTTTCAATAT
TATTGAAGCATTTATCAGGGTTATTGTCTCATGAGCGGATACATATTTGAATGTATTTAGAAAAATAAAC
AAATAGGGGTTCCGCGCACATTTCCCCGAAAAGTGCCACCTGACGTCTAAGAAACCATTATTATCATGAC
ATTAACCTATAAAAATAGGCGTATCACGAGGCCCTTTCGTCTTCACTCGAGTTTACCACTCCCTATCAGT
GATAGAGAAAAGTGAAAGTCGAGTTTACCACTCCCTATCAGTGATAGAGAAAAGTGAAAGTCGAGTTTAC
CACTCCCTATCAGTGATAGAGAAAAGTGAAAGTCGAGTTTACCACTCCCTATCAGTGATAGAGAAAAGTG
AAAGTCGAGTTTACCACTCCCTATCAGTGATAGAGAAAAGTGAAAGTCGAGTTTACCACTCCCTATCAGT
GATAGAGAAAAGTGAAAGTCGAGTTTACCACTCCCTATCAGTGATAGAGAAAAGTGAAAGTCGAGCTCGG
TACCCGGGTCGAGGTAGGCGTGTACGGTGGGAGGCCTATATAAGCAGAGCTCGTTTAGTGAACCGTCAGA
TCGCCTGGAGACGCCATCCACGCTGTTTTGACCTCCATAGAAGACACCGGGACCGATCCAGCCTCCGCGG
CCCCGAATTCGCTAGCTCGCGAACTCGAGGATATCGTCGAGGTCATCCTGTGTTAACTCAAATGGGTGAT
GAAAAGGACTCTTGGAAAGTGAAAACTTTAGATGAAATTCTTCAGGAAAAGAAACGAAGGAAGGAACAAG
AGGAGAAAGCAGAGATAAAACGCTTAAAAAATTCTGATGACCGGGATTCCAAGCGGGATTCCCTTGAGGA
GGGGGAGCTGAGAGATCACTGCATGGAGATCACAATAAGGAACTCCCCGTATAGAAGAGAAGACTCAATG
GAAGACAGAGGAGAAGAAGATGATTCTTTGGCCATCAAACCACCCCAGCAAATGTCTTGGAAAGAAAAAG
TTCATCACAGAAAAGATGAAAAGAGGAAAGAAAAATGGAAGCATGCTAGAGTGAAAGAAAGAGAGCACGA
ACGTCGGAAACGACATCGAGAAGAACAGGATAAAGCTCGCCGGGAATGGGAAAGACAGAAGAGAAGGGAA
ATGGCAAGGGAGCATTCCAGGAGAGAAAGGGGGAATGATGGCGTGTGCCTCTTCAGGGACCGCTTGGAGC
AGTTAGAAAGGAAGCGGGAGCGGGAGCGCAAGATGCGGGAGCAGCAGAAGGAGCAGCGGGAGCAGAAGGA
GCGCGAGCGGCGGGCGGAGGAGCGGCGCAAGGAGCGGGAGGCCCGCAGGGAAGTGTCTGCACATCACCGA
ACGATGAGAGAGGACTACAGCGACAAAGTGAAAGCCAGCCACTGGAGTCGCAGCCCGCCTCGGCCGCCGC
GGGAGCGGTTCGAGTTGGGAGACGGCCGGAAGCCAGTAAAAGAAGAGAAAATGGAAGAAAGGGACCTGCT
GTCCGACTTACAGGACATCAGCGACAGCGAGAGGAAGACCAGCTCGGCCGAGTCCTCGTCAGCAGAATCA
GGCTCAGGTTCTGAGGAAGAAGAGGAGGAGGAGGAAGAGGAGGAGGAGGAAGGGAGCACCAGTGAAGAAT
CAGAGGAGGAAGAGGAAGAGGAGGAGGAGGAGACCGGCAGCAACTCTGAGGAGGCATCAGAGCAGTCTGC
CGAAGAAGTAAGTGAGGAAGAAATGAGTGAAGATGAAGAACGAGAAAATGAAAACCACCTCTTGGTTGTT
CCAGAGTCACGGTTCGACCGAGATTCCGGGGAGAGTGAAGAAGCAGAGGAAGAAGTGGGTGAGGGAACGC
CGCAGAGCAGCGCCCTGACAGAGGGCGACTATGTGCCCGACTCCCCTGCCCTGTTGCCCATCGAGCTCAA
GCAGGAGCTGCCCAAGTACCTGCCGGCCCTGCAGGGCTGCCGGAGCGTCGAGGAGTTCCAGTGCCTGAAC
AGGATCGAGGAGGGCACCTATGGAGTGGTCTACAGAGCAAAAGACAAGAAAACAGATGAAATTGTGGCTC
TAAAGCGGCTGAAGATGGAGAAGGAGAAGGAGGGCTTCCCGATCACGTCCCTGAGGGAGATCAACACCAT
CCTCAAGGCCCAGCATCCCAACATTGTCACCGTTAGAGAGATTGTGGTGGGCAGCAACATGGACAAGATC
TACATCGTGATGAACTATGTGGAGCACGACCTCAAGAGCCTGATGGAGACCATGAAACAGCCCTTCCTGC
CAGGGGAGGTGAAGACCCTGATGATCCAGCTGCTGCGTGGGGTGAAACACCTGCACGACAACTGGATCCT
GCACCGTAACCTCAAGACGTCCAACCTGCTGCTGAGCCACGCCGGCATCCTCAAGGTGGGTGATTTTGGG
CTGGCGCGGGAGTACGGATCCCCTCTGAAGGCCTACACCCCGGTCGTGGTGACCCAGTGGTACCGCGCCC
CAGAGCTGCTGCTTGGTGCCAAGGAATACTCCACGGCCGTGGACATGTGGTCAGTGGGCTGCATCTTCGG
GGAGCTGCTGACTCAGAAGCCTCTGTTCCCCGGGAATTCGGAAATCGATCAGATCAACAAAGTGTTCAAG
GAGCTGGGGACCCCCAGTGAGAAAATCTGGCCCGGCTACAGTGAGCTCCCAGTAGTCAAAAAGATGACCT
TCAGCGAGCACCCCTACAACAACCTCCGCAAGCGCTTCGGGGCTCTGCTCTCAGACCAGGGCTTCGACCT
CATGAACAAGTTCCTGACCTACTTCCCCGGGAGGAGGATCAGCGCTGAGGACGGCCTCAAGCATGAGTAT
TTCCGCGAGACCCCCCTCCCCATCGACCCCTCCATGTTCCCCACGTGGCCCGCCAAGAGCGAGCAGCAGC
GTGTGAAGCGGGGCACCAGCCCGAGGCCCCCTGAGGGAGGCCTGGGCTACAGCCAGCTGGGTGACGACGA
CCTGAAGGAGACGGGCTTCCACCTTACCACCACGAACCAGGGGGCCTCTGCCGCGGGCCCCGGCTTCAGC
CTCAAGTTCAAGCTTGACTACAAGGACGACGATGACAAGGTCTAGAGGATCCAGACATGATAAGATACAT
TGATGAGTTTGGACAAACCACAACTAGAATGCAGTGAAAAAAATGCTTTATTTGTGAAATTTGTGATGCT
ATTGCTTTATTTGTAACCATTATAAGCTGCAATAAACAAGTTAACAACAACAATTGCATTCATTTTATGT
TTCAGGTTCAGGGGGAGGTGTGGGAGGTTTTTTAAAGCAAGTAAAACCTCTACAAATGTGGTATGGCTGA
TTATGATCCTGCAAGCCTCGTCGTCCTGGCCGGACCACGCTATCTGTGCAAGGTCCCCGGCCCCGGACGC
GCGCTCCATGAGCAGAGCGCCCGCCGCCGAGGCGAAGACTCGGGCGGCGCCCTGCCCGTCCCACCAGGTC
AACAGGCGGTAACCGGCCTCTTCATCGGGAATGCGCGCGACCTTCAGCATCGCCGGCATGTCCCCCTGGC
GGACGGGAAGTATCCAGCTCGACCAAGCTTGGCGAGATTTTCAGGAGCTAAGGAAGCTAAAATGGAGAAA
AAAATCACTGGATATACCACCGTTGATATATCCCAATGGCATCGTAAAGAACATTTTGAGGCATTTCAGT
CAGTTGCTCAATGTACCTATAACCAGACCGTTCAGCTGCATTAATGAATCGGCCAACGCGCGGGGAGAGG
CGGTTTGCGTATTGGGCGCTCTTCCGCTTCCTCGCTCACTGACTCGCTGCGCTCGGTCGTTCGGCTGCGG
CGAGCGGTATCAGCTCACTCAAAGGCGGTAATACGGTTATCCACAGAATCAGGGGATAACGCAGGAAAGA
ACATGTGAGCAAAAGGCCAGCAAAAGGCCAGGAACCGTAAAAAGGCCGCGTTGCTGGCGTTTTTCCATAG
GCTCCGCCCCCCTGACGAGCATCACAAAAATCGACGCTCAAGTCAGAGGTGGCGAAACCCGACAGGACTA
TAAAGATACCAGGCGTTTCCCCCTGGAAGCTCCCTCGTGCGCTCTCCTGTTCCGACCCTGCCGCTTACCG
GATACCTGTCCGCCTTTCTCCCTTCGGGAAGCGTGGCGCTTTCTCATAGCTCACGCTGTAGGTATCTCAG
TTCGGTGTAGGTCGTTCGCTCCAAGCTGGGCTGTGTGCACGAACCCCCCGTTCAGCCCGACCGCTGCGCC
TTATCCGGTAACTATCGTCTTGAGTCCAACCCGGTAAGACACGACTTATCGCCACTGGCAGCAGCCACTG
GTAACAGGATTAGCAGAGCGAGGTATGTAGGCGGTGCTACAGAGTTCTTGAAGTGGTGGCCTAACTACGG
CTACACTAGAAGAACAGTATTTGGTATCTGCGCTCTGCTGAAGCCAGTTACCTTCGGAAAAAGAGTTGGT
AGCTCTTGATCCGGCAAACAAACCACCGCTGGTAGCGGTGGTTTTTTTGTTTGCAAGCAGCAGATTACGC
GCAGAAAAAAAGGATCTCAA
